>Addgene plasmid #178170 | SLC1A3_Halo_C_allele | addgene full sequence | sequence record 354942 | Addgene NGS Result
GTAAAACGACGGCCAGTGAATTCCATTCATCATCTATATGGCCTTATAACCTTTAATAGCTACTATTATG
AATATTATGTGTCTATTACGTAATCTTGCAGTTGGTAGATACGGCGAACTGAATGTTAAGAGGTGCTTCG
CTGGCCAGTTCCTAACGTAAGTTGAAAACTTGTGATGCTCACGGGAGCCTCGTTTTTCCCTCCTCCCCAC
CCTGCCTGCAGGGATCGCCTCCGGACCACCACCAACGTACTGGGAGACTCCCTGGGAGCTGGGATTGTGG
AGCACTTGTCACGACATGAACTGAAGAACAGAGATGTTGAAATGGGTAACTCAGTGATTGAAGAGAATGA
AATGAAGAAACCATATCAACTGATTGCACAGGACAATGAAACTGAGAAACCCATCGACAGTGAAACCAAG
ATGGGTGGAGGAGGTTCTGGAGGCGGTGGAAGTGGTGGCGGAGGTAGCGCCGAGATCGGCACCGGCTTTC
CCTTCGATCCTCACTACGTGGAAGTGCTGGGCGAGAGAATGCACTATGTGGACGTGGGCCCCAGAGATGG
AACCCCTGTGCTGTTTCTGCACGGCAACCCTACCAGCAGCTACGTGTGGCGGAACATCATCCCTCACGTG
GCCCCTACACACAGATGTATCGCCCCTGACCTGATCGGCATGGGCAAGAGCGATAAGCCCGACCTGGGCT
ACTTCTTCGACGACCACGTGCGGTTCATGGACGCCTTTATTGAGGCCCTCGGCCTGGAAGAGGTGGTGCT
GGTTATTCACGATTGGGGCAGCGCCCTGGGATTCCACTGGGCCAAGAGAAACCCCGAGAGAGTGAAGGGA
ATCGCCTTCATGGAATTCATCAGGCCCATTCCTACCTGGGACGAGTGGCCTGAGTTCGCCAGAGAGACAT
TCCAGGCCTTCAGAACCACCGACGTGGGCAGAAAGCTGATCATCGACCAGAACGTGTTCATCGAGGGCAC
CCTGCCTATGGGAGTCGTCAGACCACTGACCGAGGTGGAAATGGACCACTACAGAGAGCCCTTTCTGAAC
CCCGTGGACCGGGAACCTCTTTGGAGATTCCCCAACGAGCTGCCCATTGCCGGCGAGCCTGCTAATATTG
TGGCCCTGGTGGAAGAGTACATGGACTGGCTGCATCAGAGCCCCGTGCCTAAGCTGCTGTTTTGGGGAAC
ACCCGGCGTGCTGATTCCTCCTGCTGAAGCTGCCAGACTGGCCAAGAGCCTGCCTAATTGCAAGGCCGTG
GATATCGGCCCTGGCCTGAATCTGCTGCAAGAGGACAACCCCGATCTGATCGGCTCCGAGATTGCCAGAT
GGCTGAGCACCCTGGAAATCAGCGGATAAACTAACATAAAGAAACACTTTCTTGAGCACCAGGTGTTAAA
AACCATTATAAAATCTTTCCATCTCATTACAGCTCATTCGCTCCAGCAAGCCCGTCATCTTCCCTTTCCT
CCCTTCTGATAAGACTGGAAAATAGTCCTCCAAAACACAAGGGAGGATTTTGGGTGGCCAAAGTGTACAA
TTTTCATCCCACAATTGAAATTTTTAAATCATTTCATGTTAGTCTTACCGAATAAGGTACCAAGATCACA
AATAGTGTTGATCAGATCTTACAAGTTTATGTGGCACACAATCCTATAAATGTGATTTTTTTATATAAGT
TAAAGAGACAAATAGTAGGCTAAAAACATTTTAAAATCAACTTTTGAAATTTAAAAATCTTTCAGAATAC
AATTCAGTTAATCGGATCCCGGGCCCGTCGACTGCAGAGGCCTGCATGCAAGCTTGGCGTAATCATGGTC
ATAGCTGTTTCCTGTGTGAAATTGTTATCCGCTCACAATTCCACACAACATACGAGCCGGAAGCATAAAG
TGTAAAGCCTGGGGTGCCTAATGAGTGAGCTAACTCACATTAATTGCGTTGCGCTCACTGCCCGCTTTCC
AGTCGGGAAACCTGTCGTGCCAGCTGCATTAATGAATCGGCCAACGCGCGGGGAGAGGCGGTTTGCGTAT
TGGGCGCTCTTCCGCTTCCTCGCTCACTGACTCGCTGCGCTCGGTCGTTCGGCTGCGGCGAGCGGTATCA
GCTCACTCAAAGGCGGTAATACGGTTATCCACAGAATCAGGGGATAACGCAGGAAAGAACATGTGAGCAA
AAGGCCAGCAAAAGGCCAGGAACCGTAAAAAGGCCGCGTTGCTGGCGTTTTTCCATAGGCTCCGCCCCCC
TGACGAGCATCACAAAAATCGACGCTCAAGTCAGAGGTGGCGAAACCCGACAGGACTATAAAGATACCAG
GCGTTTCCCCCTGGAAGCTCCCTCGTGCGCTCTCCTGTTCCGACCCTGCCGCTTACCGGATACCTGTCCG
CCTTTCTCCCTTCGGGAAGCGTGGCGCTTTCTCATAGCTCACGCTGTAGGTATCTCAGTTCGGTGTAGGT
CGTTCGCTCCAAGCTGGGCTGTGTGCACGAACCCCCCGTTCAGCCCGACCGCTGCGCCTTATCCGGTAAC
TATCGTCTTGAGTCCAACCCGGTAAGACACGACTTATCGCCACTGGCAGCAGCCACTGGTAACAGGATTA
GCAGAGCGAGGTATGTAGGCGGTGCTACAGAGTTCTTGAAGTGGTGGCCTAACTACGGCTACACTAGAAG
AACAGTATTTGGTATCTGCGCTCTGCTGAAGCCAGTTACCTTCGGAAAAAGAGTTGGTAGCTCTTGATCC
GGCAAACAAACCACCGCTGGTAGCGGTGGTTTTTTTGTTTGCAAGCAGCAGATTACGCGCAGAAAAAAAG
GATCTCAAGAAGATCCTTTGATCTTTTCTACGGGGTCTGACGCTCAGTGGAACGAAAACTCACGTTAAGG
GATTTTGGTCATGAGATTATCAAAAAGGATCTTCACCTAGATCCTTTTAAATTAAAAATGAAGTTTTAAA
TCAATCTAAAGTATATATGAGTAAACTTGGTCTGACAGTTACCAATGCTTAATCAGTGAGGCACCTATCT
CAGCGATCTGTCTATTTCGTTCATCCATAGTTGCCTGACTCCCCGTCGTGTAGATAACTACGATACGGGA
GGGCTTACCATCTGGCCCCAGTGCTGCAATGATACCGCGAGATCCACGCTCACCGGCTCCAGATTTATCA
GCAATAAACCAGCCAGCCGGAAGGGCCGAGCGCAGAAGTGGTCCTGCAACTTTATCCGCCTCCATCCAGT
CTATTAATTGTTGCCGGGAAGCTAGAGTAAGTAGTTCGCCAGTTAATAGTTTGCGCAACGTTGTTGCCAT
TGCTACAGGCATCGTGGTGTCACGCTCGTCGTTTGGTATGGCTTCATTCAGCTCCGGTTCCCAACGATCA
AGGCGAGTTACATGATCCCCCATGTTGTGCAAAAAAGCGGTTAGCTCCTTCGGTCCTCCGATCGTTGTCA
GAAGTAAGTTGGCCGCAGTGTTATCACTCATGGTTATGGCAGCACTGCATAATTCTCTTACTGTCATGCC
ATCCGTAAGATGCTTTTCTGTGACTGGTGAGTACTCAACCAAGTCATTCTGAGAATAGTGTATGCGGCGA
CCGAGTTGCTCTTGCCCGGCGTCAATACGGGATAATACCGCGCCACATAGCAGAACTTTAAAAGTGCTCA
TCATTGGAAAACGTTCTTCGGGGCGAAAACTCTCAAGGATCTTACCGCTGTTGAGATCCAGTTCGATGTA
ACCCACTCGTGCACCCAACTGATCTTCAGCATCTTTTACTTTCACCAGCGTTTCTGGGTGAGCAAAAACA
GGAAGGCAAAATGCCGCAAAAAAGGGAATAAGGGCGACACGGAAATGTTGAATACTCATACTCTTCCTTT
TTCAATATTATTGAAGCATTTATCAGGGTTATTGTCTCATGAGCGGATACATATTTGAATGTATTTAGAA
AAATAAACAAATAGGGGTTCCGCGCACATTTCCCCGAAAAGTGCCACCTGACGTCTAAGAAACCATTATT
ATCATGACATTAACCTATAAAAATAGGCGTATCACGAGGCCCTTTCGTCTCGCGCGTTTCGGTGATGACG
GTGAAAACCTCTGACACATGCAGCTCCCGGAGACGGTCACAGCTTGTCTGTAAGCGGATGCCGGGAGCAG
ACAAGCCCGTCAGGGCGCGTCAGCGGGTGTTGGCGGGTGTCGGGGCTGGCTTAACTATGCGGCATCAGAG
CAGATTGTACTGAGAGTGCACCATATGCGGTGTGAAATACCGCACAGATGCGTAAGGAGAAAATACCGCA
TCAGGCGCCATTCGCCATTCAGGCTGCGCAACTGTTGGGAAGGGCGATCGGTGCGGGCCTCTTCGCTATT
ACGCCAGCTGGCGAAAGGGGGATGTGCTGCAAGGCGATTAAGTTGGGTAACGCCAGGGTTTTCCCAGTCA
CGACGTTGTAAAACGACGGCCAGTGAATTCGAGCTCGGTACCTCGCGAATGCATCTAGATGTT
Features (pLannotate 1.2.2; 13 found; start..end, strand, type, name):
    223..423     +  CDS            SLC1A3 (fragment): EAA1_HUMAN - Also known as EAAT1 From Homo sapiens (Human).
    469..1344    +  CDS            dhaA: DHAA_PSEPV - Experimental evidence at protein level: Swiss-Prot protein existence level 1. Catalyzes hydrolytic cleavage of carbon-halogen bonds in halogenated aliphatic compounds, leading to the formation of the corresponding primary alcohols, halide ions and protons. Has a broad substrate specificity, as it is able to dehalogenate mono- and di- chlorinated and brominated alkanes (up to at least C10), and the two isomers of 1,3-dichloropropene to 3-chloroallyl alcohol; the highest activity was found with 1,2-dibromoethane, while no activity was observed with the analog 1,2-dichloroethane. Fro
   1842..1858    -  protein_bind   lac operator: The lac repressor binds to the lac operator to inhibit transcription in E. coli. This inhibition can be relieved by adding lactose or isopropyl-β-D-thiogalactopyranoside (IPTG). lac repressor encoded by lacI
   1866..1896    -  promoter       lac promoter: promoter for the E. coli lac operon
   1911..1932    -  protein_bind   CAP binding site: CAP binding activates transcription in the presence of cAMP. E. coli catabolite activator protein
   1945..2037    -  CDS            lacI (fragment): lac repressor; lacI; The lac repressor binds to the lac operator to inhibit transcription in E. coli. This inhibition can be relieved by adding lactose or isopropyl-β-D-thiogalactopyranoside (IPTG).
   2220..2808    -  rep_origin     ori: high-copy-number ColE1/pMB1/pBR322/pUC origin of replication
   2979..3839    -  CDS            AmpR: β-lactamase; bla; confers resistance to ampicillin, carbenicillin, and related antibiotics
   3840..3944    -  promoter       AmpR promoter: bla
   4039..4074    +  CDS            rop (fragment): Rop protein, which maintains plasmids at low copy number; rop
   4176..4275    +  misc_feature   bom (fragment): basis of mobility region from pBR322
   4281..4438    -  CDS            lacZα (fragment): LacZα fragment of β-galactosidase; lacZ fragment
   4471..21      -  CDS            lacZα (fragment) (across the origin): LacZα fragment of β-galactosidase; lacZ fragment
