[The description below was written by a language model from this plasmid's Addgene catalogue record and pLannotate feature annotations shown in this document.]
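Description:
SLC1A3_Halo_C_allele is a homology-directed repair donor plasmid built on the pUC57-BsaI-Free cloning backbone. It is intended for knocking a HaloTag coding sequence into the endogenous human SLC1A3 locus (also known as EAAT1 or GLAST, a glutamate transporter) so that the native protein carries a C-terminal HaloTag. The plasmid is 4,473 nt and is propagated in E. coli as a high-copy construct through its ColE1/pUC-type origin, with selection by ampicillin via the AmpR β-lactamase gene and its bla promoter. The remaining annotated backbone elements are standard pUC remnants with no role in the payload: lac promoter, lac operator and CAP binding site, split lacZα fragments, and short fragments of lacI, rop and bom.

The payload consists of a short fragment of the SLC1A3 coding sequence, which is followed after a small gap by an open reading frame annotated as dhaA, the bacterial haloalkane dehalogenase from which HaloTag was engineered. This arrangement is consistent with the end of the SLC1A3 coding region serving as part of the upstream homology arm, joined to HaloTag, possibly through a linker. The unannotated sequence flanking these features presumably supplies the rest of the homology arms, though the feature table does not delineate them. No mammalian promoter, selection cassette or polyadenylation signal is annotated, in keeping with a design in which expression of the fusion depends on the endogenous SLC1A3 regulatory elements after integration. The record does not specify the nuclease or guide used for targeting. The tagged allele would allow covalent labelling of the transporter with HaloTag ligands for imaging, pulldown or related applications. The depositing initiative works with iPSCs in neurodegenerative disease research, but the record does not name a target cell type.
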