Addgene plasmid #178170: SLC1A3_Halo_C_allele
Purpose: Donor vector for endogenous tagging of human SLC1A3 at the C-terminus with halotag
Depositing lab: iPSC Neurodegenerative Disease Initiative (iNDI) & Michael Ward. Depositing organization: National Institute of Neurological Disorders and Strokes (NINDS).
Backbone
  Vector backbone: pUC57-BsaI-Free
  Vector type: Donor vector
Growth in bacteria
  Bacterial resistance: Ampicillin, 100 μg/mL
  Growth temperature: 37°C
  Growth strain: DH5alpha
  Copy number: High Copy
Gene/Insert
  Gene/Insert name: Halotag (alt name: SLC1A3)
  Species: H. sapiens (human)
  Entrez Gene: SLC1A3 (a.k.a. EA6, EAAT1, GLAST, GLAST1)
  Cloning method: Unknown
Terms and licenses: Academic/Nonprofit Terms; Industry Terms: Not Available to Industry
How to cite: SLC1A3_Halo_C_allele was a gift from iPSC Neurodegenerative Disease Initiative (iNDI) & Michael Ward (Addgene plasmid # 178170 ; http://n2t.net/addgene:178170 ; RRID:Addgene_178170)
