>Addgene plasmid #178170 | SLC1A3_Halo_C_allele | depositor partial sequence | sequence record 345807 | insert
CATTCATCATCTATATGGCCTTATAACCTTTAATAGCTACTATTATGAATATTATGTGTCTATTACGTAA
TCTTGCAGTTGGTAGATACGGCGAACTGAATGTTAAGAGGTGCTTCGCTGGCCAGTTCCTAACGTAAGTT
GAAAACTTGTGATGCTCACGGGAGCCTCGTTTTTCCCTCCTCCCCACCCTGCCTGCAGGGATCGCCTCCG
GACCACCACCAACGTACTGGGAGACTCCCTGGGAGCTGGGATTGTGGAGCACTTGTCACGACATGAACTG
AAGAACAGAGATGTTGAAATGGGTAACTCAGTGATTGAAGAGAATGAAATGAAGAAACCATATCAACTGA
TTGCACAGGACAATGAAACTGAGAAACCCATCGACAGTGAAACCAAGATGGGTGGAGGAGGTTCTGGAGG
CGGTGGAAGTGGTGGCGGAGGTAGCGCCGAGATCGGCACCGGCTTTCCCTTCGATCCTCACTACGTGGAA
GTGCTGGGCGAGAGAATGCACTATGTGGACGTGGGCCCCAGAGATGGAACCCCTGTGCTGTTTCTGCACG
GCAACCCTACCAGCAGCTACGTGTGGCGGAACATCATCCCTCACGTGGCCCCTACACACAGATGTATCGC
CCCTGACCTGATCGGCATGGGCAAGAGCGATAAGCCCGACCTGGGCTACTTCTTCGACGACCACGTGCGG
TTCATGGACGCCTTTATTGAGGCCCTCGGCCTGGAAGAGGTGGTGCTGGTTATTCACGATTGGGGCAGCG
CCCTGGGATTCCACTGGGCCAAGAGAAACCCCGAGAGAGTGAAGGGAATCGCCTTCATGGAATTCATCAG
GCCCATTCCTACCTGGGACGAGTGGCCTGAGTTCGCCAGAGAGACATTCCAGGCCTTCAGAACCACCGAC
GTGGGCAGAAAGCTGATCATCGACCAGAACGTGTTCATCGAGGGCACCCTGCCTATGGGAGTCGTCAGAC
CACTGACCGAGGTGGAAATGGACCACTACAGAGAGCCCTTTCTGAACCCCGTGGACCGGGAACCTCTTTG
GAGATTCCCCAACGAGCTGCCCATTGCCGGCGAGCCTGCTAATATTGTGGCCCTGGTGGAAGAGTACATG
GACTGGCTGCATCAGAGCCCCGTGCCTAAGCTGCTGTTTTGGGGAACACCCGGCGTGCTGATTCCTCCTG
CTGAAGCTGCCAGACTGGCCAAGAGCCTGCCTAATTGCAAGGCCGTGGATATCGGCCCTGGCCTGAATCT
GCTGCAAGAGGACAACCCCGATCTGATCGGCTCCGAGATTGCCAGATGGCTGAGCACCCTGGAAATCAGC
GGATAAACTAACATAAAGAAACACTTTCTTGAGCACCAGGTGTTAAAAACCATTATAAAATCTTTCCATC
TCATTACAGCTCATTCGCTCCAGCAAGCCCGTCATCTTCCCTTTCCTCCCTTCTGATAAGACTGGAAAAT
AGTCCTCCAAAACACAAGGGAGGATTTTGGGTGGCCAAAGTGTACAATTTTCATCCCACAATTGAAATTT
TTAAATCATTTCATGTTAGTCTTACCGAATAAGGTACCAAGATCACAAATAGTGTTGATCAGATCTTACA
AGTTTATGTGGCACACAATCCTATAAATGTGATTTTTTTATATAAGTTAAAGAGACAAATAGTAGGCTAA
AAACATTTTAAAATCAACTTTTGAAATTTAAAAATCTTTCAGAATACAATTCAGTT
